>Addgene plasmid #47846 | pFAB801 | depositor full sequence | sequence record 68378 | Full Sequence
ATCAGATCATGATCCCCTGCGCCATCAGATCCTTGGCGGCAAGAAAGCCATCCAGTTTACTTTGCAGGGC
TTCCCAACCTTACCAGAGGGCGCCCCAGCTGGCAATTCCGACGTCTAGGGATAACAGGGTAATTACGGCC
CCAGAATTCAAAAGATCTTAAGTAAGTAAGAGTATACGTATATCGGCTAAAACGTATTAAGGCGCTTCGG
CGCCTTTTTTTATGGGGGTATTTTCATCCCAATCCACACGTCCAACGCACAGCAAACACCACGTCGACCC
TATCAGCTGCGTGCTTTCTATGAGTCGTTGCTGCATATCTCCCTATCAGTGATAGAGATTGACATCCCTA
TCAGTGATAGAGATACTGAGCACATCAGCAGGACGCACTGACCTTTGGAATTCATTAAAGAGGAGAAAGG
TACCATGGCGAGTAGCGAAGACGTTATCAAAGAGTTCATGCGTTTCAAAGTTCGTATGGAAGGTTCCGTT
AACGGTCACGAGTTCGAAATCGAAGGTGAAGGTGAAGGTCGTCCGTACGAAGGTACCCAGACCGCTAAAC
TGAAAGTTACCAAAGGTGGTCCGCTGCCGTTCGCTTGGGACATCCTGTCCCCGCAGTTCCAGTACGGTTC
CAAAGCTTACGTTAAACACCCGGCTGACATCCCGGACTACCTGAAACTGTCCTTCCCGGAAGGTTTCAAA
TGGGAACGTGTTATGAACTTCGAAGACGGTGGTGTTGTTACCGTTACCCAGGACTCCTCCCTGCAAGACG
GTGAGTTCATCTACAAAGTTAAACTGCGTGGTACCAACTTCCCGTCCGACGGTCCGGTTATGCAGAAAAA
AACCATGGGTTGGGAAGCTTCCACCGAACGTATGTACCCGGAAGACGGTGCTCTGAAAGGTGAAATCAAA
ATGCGTCTGAAACTGAAAGACGGTGGTCACTACGACGCTGAAGTTAAAACCACCTACATGGCTAAAAAAC
CGGTTCAGCTGCCGGGTGCTTACAAAACCGACATCAAACTGGACATCACCTCCCACAACGAAGACTACAC
CATCGTTGAACAGTACGAACGTGCTGAAGGTCGTCACTCCACCGGTGCTTAATAATCTGCTGAGTGATAG
ACTCAAGGTCGCTCCTAGCGAGTGGCCTTTATGATTATCACTTTACTTATGTGATTTCACCATGCGTAAA
GCAATCAGATACCCAGCCCGCCTAATAAGCGGGCTTTTTTTTGAACAAAATTAGAGAATAACAATGCAAA
CAGGCGGACTCACTATAGAGGGACAAACTCAAGGTCATTCGCAAGAGTGGCCTTTATGATTGACCTTCTT
CCGGTTAATCAATTCATTAAAGAGGAGAAAGGTACCATGAGCAAAGGAGAAGAACTTTTCACTGGAGTTG
TCCCAATTCTTGTTGAATTAGATGGTGATGTTAATGGGCACAAATTTTCTGTCCGTGGAGAGGGTGAAGG
TGATGCTACAAACGGAAAACTCACCCTTAAATTTATTTGCACTACTGGAAAACTACCTGTTCCGTGGCCA
ACACTTGTCACTACTCTGACCTATGGTGTTCAATGCTTTTCCCGTTATCCGGATCACATGAAACGGCATG
ACTTTTTCAAGAGTGCCATGCCCGAAGGTTATGTACAGGAACGCACTATATCTTTCAAAGATGACGGGAC
CTACAAGACGCGTGCTGAAGTCAAGTTTGAAGGTGATACCCTTGTTAATCGTATCGAGTTAAAGGGTATT
GATTTTAAAGAAGATGGAAACATTCTTGGACACAAACTCGAGTACAACTTTAACTCACACAATGTATACA
TCACGGCAGACAAACAAAAGAATGGAATCAAAGCTAACTTCAAAATTCGCCACAACGTTGAAGATGGTTC
CGTTCAACTAGCAGACCATTATCAACAAAATACTCCAATTGGCGATGGCCCTGTCCTTTTACCAGACAAC
CATTACCTGTCGACACAATCTGTCCTTTCGAAAGATCCCAACGAAAAGCGTGACCACATGGTCCTTCTTG
AGTTTGTAACTGCTGCTGGGATTACACATGGCATGGATGAGCTCTACAAATAAGGATCGGTTGTCGAGTA
AGGATCTCCAGGCATCAAATAAAACGAAAGGCTCAGTCGAAAGACTGGGCCTTTCGTTTTATCTGTTGTT
TGTCGGTGAACGCTCTCTACTAGAGTCACACTGGCTCACCTTCGGGTGGGCCTTTCTGCGTTTATAGGAT
CCTAACTCGAGCTGAAGCCAATAGGGATAACAGGGTAATCCTAGGGATATATTCCGCTTCCTCGCTCACT
GACTCGCTACGCTCGGTCGTTCGACTGCGGCGAGCGGAAATGGCTTACGAACGGGGCGGAGATTTCCTGG
AAGATGCCAGGAAGATACTTAACAGGGAAGTGAGAGGGCCGCGGCAAAGCCGTTTTTCCATAGGCTCCGC
CCCCCTGACAAGCATCACGAAATCTGACGCTCAAATCAGTGGTGGCGAAACCCGACAGGACTATAAAGAT
ACCAGGCGTTTCCCCCTGGCGGCTCCCTCGTGCGCTCTCCTGTTCCTGCCTTTCGGTTTACCGGTGTCAT
TCCGCTGTTATGGCCGCGTTTGTCTCATTCCACGCCTGACACTCAGTTCCGGGTAGGCAGTTCGCTCCAA
GCTGGACTGTATGCACGAACCCCCCGTTCAGTCCGACCGCTGCGCCTTATCCGGTAACTATCGTCTTGAG
TCCAACCCGGAAAGACATGCAAAAGCACCACTGGCAGCAGCCACTGGTAATTGATTTAGAGGAGTTAGTC
TTGAAGTCATGCGCCGGTTAAGGCTAAACTGAAAGGACAAGTTTTGGTGACTGCGCTCCTCCAAGCCAGT
TACCTCGGTTCAAAGAGTTGGTAGCTCAGAGAACCTTCGAAAAACCGCCCTGCAAGGCGGTTTTTTCGTT
TTCAGAGCAAGAGATTACGCGCAGACCAAAACGATCTCAAGAAGATCATCTTATTAATCAGATAAAATAT
TTCTAGATTTCAGTGCAATTTATCTCTTCAAATGTAGCACCTGAAGTCAGCCCCATACGATATAAGTTGT
TACTAGTGCTTGGATTCTCACCAATAAAAAACGCCCGGCGGCAACCGAGCGTTCTGAACAAATCCAGATG
GAGTTCTGAGGTCATTACTGGATCTATCAACAGGAGTCCAAGCGAGCTCTCGAACCCCAGAGTCCCGCTC
AGAAGAACTCGTCAAGAAGGCGATAGAAGGCGATGCGCTGCGAATCGGGAGCGGCGATACCGTAAAGCAC
GAGGAAGCGGTCAGCCCATTCGCCGCCAAGCTCTTCAGCAATATCACGGGTAGCCAACGCTATGTCCTGA
TAGCGGTCCGCCACACCCAGCCGGCCACAGTCGATGAATCCAGAAAAGCGGCCATTTTCCACCATGATAT
TCGGCAAGCAGGCATCGCCATGGGTCACGACGAGATCCTCGCCGTCGGGCATGCGCGCCTTGAGCCTGGC
GAACAGTTCGGCTGGCGCGAGCCCCTGATGCTCTTCGTCCAGATCATCCTGATCGACAAGACCGGCTTCC
ATCCGAGTACGTGCTCGCTCGATGCGATGTTTCGCTTGGTGGTCGAATGGGCAGGTAGCCGGATCAAGCG
TATGCAGCCGCCGCATTGCATCAGCCATGATGGATACTTTCTCGGCAGGAGCAAGGTGAGATGACAGGAG
ATCCTGCCCCGGCACTTCGCCCAATAGCAGCCAGTCCCTTCCCGCTTCAGTGACAACGTCGAGCACAGCT
GCGCAAGGAACGCCCGTCGTGGCCAGCCACGATAGCCGCGCTGCCTCGTCCTGCAGTTCATTCAGGGCAC
CGGACAGGTCGGTCTTGACAAAAAGAACCGGGCGCCCCTGCGCTGACAGCCGGAACACGGCGGCATCAGA
GCAGCCGATTGTCTGTTGTGCCCAGTCATAGCCGAATAGCCTCTCCACCCAAGCGGCCGGAGAACCTGCG
TGCAATCCATCTTGTTCAATCATGCGAAACGATCCTCATCCTGTCTCTTG
Features (pLannotate 1.2.2; 10 found; start..end, strand, type, name):
      5..109     -  CDS            tnpA (fragment): TN5P_ECOLX - Also known as tnp. Experimental evidence at protein level: Swiss-Prot protein existence level 1. Mediates transposition of transposon Tn5 by a 'cut and paste' mechanism. First, the monomeric transposase binds the 19 bp inverted DNA repeats flanking the transposon. Then, dimerization of the DNA- bound transposase creates a synaptic DNA complex. After nicking of the first DNA strand, excision of the transposon proceeds through a series of intermediates. The transposase then mediates the insertion of the transposon at a new site by strand transfer. The activity of the wild- type tran
    320..393     +  promoter       PLtetO-1 promoter: modified phage lambda PL promoter with tet operator sites (Lutz and Bujard, 1997)
    425..1102    +  CDS            mRFP1: monomeric derivative of DsRed (Campbell et al., 2002)
   1367..2080    +  CDS            Superfolder GFP: Superfolder GFP is a basic (constitutively fluorescent) green fluorescent protein published in 2005, derived from Aequorea victoria. It is reported to be a very rapidly-maturing weak dimer.
   2116..2187    +  terminator     rrnB T1 terminator: transcription terminator T1 from the E. coli rrnB gene
   2203..2230    +  terminator     T7Te terminator: phage T7 early transcription terminator
   2292..2347    -  rep_origin     RSF ori (fragment): Plasmids containing the RSF 1030 origin of replication can be propagated in E. coli cells that contain additional plasmids with compatible origins.
   2435..2980    -  rep_origin     p15A ori: Plasmids containing the medium-copy-number p15A origin of replication can be propagated in E. coli cells that contain a second plasmid with the ColE1 origin.
   3094..3188    -  terminator     lambda t0 terminator: transcription terminator from phage lambda
   3222..4013    -  CDS            neo: KKA2_KLEPN - Also known as kan, nptII. Experimental evidence at protein level: Swiss-Prot protein existence level 1. Resistance to kanamycin, neomycin, paromomycin, ribostamycin, butirosin and gentamicin B. From Klebsiella pneumoniae.
