[The description below was written by a language model from this plasmid's Addgene catalogue record and pLannotate feature annotations shown in this document.]
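Description:
pFAB801 is a bacterial expression and synthetic-biology reporter plasmid from the BIOFAB collection, built on the pFAB763 backbone to quantify how efficiently a single transcription terminator stops RNA polymerase in E. coli. The full 4,040 nt sequence carries a p15A origin of replication and a Tn5-derived neo (nptII) gene conferring kanamycin resistance, the latter followed by a lambda t0 terminator. The catalogue lists the plasmid as high copy, whereas p15A is generally considered a medium-copy origin compatible with ColE1-type plasmids. Short annotated fragments of an RSF origin and of the Tn5 transposase gene appear to be partial matches adjacent to the origin and resistance cassette rather than functional elements.

The measurement cassette is a two-colour operon driven by the PLtetO-1 promoter, a phage lambda PL derivative bearing tet operator sites. It transcribes mRFP1 first and superfolder GFP second, with the test terminator cloned between them through BsaI sites that were destroyed during assembly. The insert, trp_att_L126, is a synthetic variant of the trp attenuator terminator carrying a loop mutation. It is not annotated in the feature table but would lie in the gap between the two reporter genes. Transcripts that stop at the terminator encode only RFP, while read-through transcripts also encode GFP, so the ratio of green to red fluorescence reports termination efficiency; the depositor records 96% for this part. RNase III cleavage sites flank the terminator, presumably to separate the two reporter messages and so limit context effects on their stability and translation. The rrnB T1 and T7Te terminators downstream of GFP close the unit. The terminator can be recovered by PCR with or without the RNase III sites for reuse elsewhere.
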