Addgene plasmid #47846: pFAB801
Purpose: BIOFAB reporter plasmid for measuring trp_att_L126 termination efficiency
Depositing lab: Drew Endy. Depositing organization: Stanford University. Publication: Precise and reliable gene expression via standard transcription and translation initiation elements. Mutalik VK, Guimaraes JC, Cambray G, Lam C, Christoffersen MJ, Mai QA, Tran AB, Paull M, Keasling JD, Arkin AP, Endy D. Nat Methods. 2013 Apr;10(4):354-60. doi: 10.1038/nmeth.2404. Epub 2013 Mar 10. PubMed 23474465.
Backbone
  Vector backbone: pFAB763
  Backbone size w/o insert (bp): 3967
  Vector type: Bacterial Expression, Synthetic Biology
Growth in bacteria
  Bacterial resistance: Kanamycin, 50 μg/mL
  Growth temperature: 37°C
  Growth strain: DH10B
  Copy number: High Copy
Gene/Insert
  Gene/Insert name: trp_att_L126 terminator
  Species: Synthetic
  Mutation: Loop mutation in trp Terminator
  Promoter: pLTetO1
  Cloning method: Restriction Enzyme; 5′ cloning site BsaI (destroyed during cloning); 3′ cloning site BsaI (destroyed during cloning)
  Sequencing primers: 5′ Neo-R; 3′ p15A-R
Terms and licenses: Academic/Nonprofit Terms; Industry Terms: Not Available to Industry
Depositor comments: Terminator efficiency measured at 96%. Terminator inserted between RFP and GFP and flanked by Rnase III sites. RNase sites have sequences GTGATAGACTCAAGGTCGCTCCTAGCGAGTGGCCTTTATGATTATCAC and AGAGGGACAAACTCAAGGTCATTCGCAAGAGTGGCCTTTATGATTGACCTTCT, respectively. Terminator can be amplified by PCR with or without these sites, as desired.
How to cite: pFAB801 was a gift from Drew Endy (Addgene plasmid # 47846 ; http://n2t.net/addgene:47846 ; RRID:Addgene_47846)
