>Addgene plasmid #47846 | pFAB801 | addgene partial sequence | sequence record 69490 | rrnB-T1-term-F (5'-ACGAAAGGCTCAGTCGAAAG-3')
CTGTTGTTTGTCGGTGAACGCTCTCTACTAGAGTCACACTGGCTCACCTTCGGGTGGGCCTTTCTGCGTT
TATAGGATCCTAACTCGAGCTGAAGCCAATAGGGATAACAGGGTAATCCTAGGGATATATTCCGCTTCCT
CGCTCACTGACTCGCTACGCTCGGTCGTTCGACTGCGGCGAGCGGAAATGGCTTACGAACGGGGCGGAGA
TTTCCTGGAAGATGCCAGGAAGATACTTAACAGGGAAGTGAGAGGGCCGCGGCAAAGCCGTTTTTCCATA
GGCTCCGCCCCCCTGACAAGCATCACGAAATCTGACGCTCAAATCAGTGGTGGCGAAACCCGACAGGACT
ATAAAGATACCAGGCGTTTCCCCCTGGCGGCTCCCTCGTGCGCTCTCCTGTTCCTGCCTTTCGGTTTACC
GGTGTCATTCCGCTGTTATGGCCGCGTTTGTCTCATTCCACGCCTGACACTCAGTTCCGGGTAGGCAGTT
CGCTCCAAGCTGGACTGTATGCACGAACCCCCCGTTCAGTCCGACCGCTGCGCCTTATCCGGTAACTATC
GTCTTGAGTCCAACCCGGAAAGACATGCAAAAGCACCACTGGCAGCAGCCACTGGTAATTGATTTAGAGG
AGTTAGTCTTGAAGTCATGCGCCGGTTAAGGCTAAACTGAAAGGACAAGTTTTGGTGACTGCGCTCCTCC
AAGCCAGTTACCTCGGTTCAAAGAGTTGGTAGCTCAGAGAACCTTCGAAAAACCGCCCTGCAAGGCGGTT
TTT
