>Addgene plasmid #47846 | pFAB801 | addgene partial sequence | sequence record 69735 | Neo-R 5'-GCCCAGTCATAGCCGAATAG-3'
ACCTGCGTGCAATCCATCTTGTTCAATCATGCGAAACGATCCTCATCCTGTCTCTTGATCAGATCATGAT
CCCCTGCGCCATCAGATCCTTGGCGGCAAGAAAGCCATCCAGTTTACTTTGCAGGGCTTCCCAACCTTAC
CAGAGGGCGCCCCAGCTGGCAATTCCGACGTCTAGGGATAACAGGGTAATTACGGCCCCAGAATTCAAAA
GATCTTAAGTAAGTAAGAGTATACGTATATCGGCTAAAACGTATTAAGGCGCTTCGGCGCCTTTTTTTAT
GGGGGTATTTTCATCCCAATCCACACGTCCAACGCACAGCAAACACCACGTCGACCCTATCAGCTGCGTG
CTTTCTATGAGTCGTTGCTGCATATCTCCCTATCAGTGATAGAGATTGACATCCCTATCAGTGATAGAGA
TACTGAGCACATCAGCAGGACGCACTGACCTTTGGAATTCATTAAAGAGGAGAAAGGTACCATGGCGAGT
AGCGAAGACGTTATCAAAGAGTTCATGCGTTTCAAAGTTCGTATGGAAGGTTCCGTTAACGGTCACGAGT
TCGAAATCGAAGGTGAAGGTGAAGGTCGTCCGTACGAAGGTACCCAGACCGCTAAACTGAAAGTTACCAA
AGGTGGTCCGCTGCCGTTCGCTTGGGACATCCTGTCCCCGCAGTTCCAGTACGGTTCCAAAGCTTACGTT
AAACACCCGGCTGACATCCCGGACTACCTGAAACTGTCCTTCCCGGAAGGTTTCAAATGGGAACGTGTTA
TGAACTTCGAAGACGGTGGTGTTGTTACCGTTACCCAGGACTCCTCCCTGCAAGACGGTGAGTTCATCTA
CAAAGTTAAACTGCGTGGTACCAACTTCCCGTCCGACGGTCCGGTTATGCAGAAAAAAACCATGGGTTGG
GAAGCTTCCACCGAACGTATGTACCCGGAAGACGGTGCTCTGAAAGGTGAAATCAAAATGCGTCTGAAAC
TGAAAGACGGTGGTCACTACGACGCTGAAGTTAAAACCACCTACATGGCTAAAAAACCGGTTCAGCTGCC
GGGTGCTTACAAAACCGA
