>Addgene plasmid #47846 | pFAB801 | addgene partial sequence | sequence record 69736 | GFP_R
CTTCTCCTTTGCTCATGGTACCTTTCTCCTCTTTAATGAATTGATTAACCGGAAGAAGGTCAATCATAAA
GGCCACTCTTGCGAATGACCTTGAGTTTGTCCCTCTATAGTGAGTCCGCCTGTTTGCATTGTTATTCTCT
AATTTTGTTCAAAAAAAAGCCCGCTTATTAGGCGGGCTGGGTATCTGATTGCTTTACGCATGGTGAAATC
ACATAAGTAAAGTGATAATCATAAAGGCCACTCGCTAGGAGCGACCTTGAGTCTATCACTCAGCAGATTA
TTAAGCACCGGTGGAGTGACGACCTTCAGCACGTTCGTACTGTTCAACGATGGTGTAGTCTTCGTTGTGG
GAGGTGATGTCCAGTTTGATGTCGGTTTTGTAAGCACCCGGCAGCTGAACCGGTTTTTTAGCCATGTAGG
TGGTTTTAACTTCAGCGTCGTAGTGACCACCGTCTTTCAGTTTCAGACGCATTTTGATTTCACCTTTCAG
AGCACCGTCTTCCGGGTACATACGTTCGGTGGAAGCTTCCCAACCCATGGTTTTTTTCTGCATAACCGGA
CCGTCGGACGGGAAGTTGGTACCACGCAGTTTAACTTTGTAGATGAACTCACCGTCTTGCAGGGAGGAGT
CCTGGGTAACGGTAACAACACCACCGTCTTCGAAGTTCATAACACGTTCCCATTTGAAACCTTCCGGGAA
GGACAGTTTCAGGTAGTCCGGGATGTCAGCCGGGTGTTTAACGTAAGCTTTGGAACCGTACTGGAACTGC
GGGGACAGGATGTCCCAAGCGAACGGCAGCGGACCACCTTTGGTAACTTTCAGTTTAGCGGTCTGGGTAC
CTTCGTACGGACGACCTTCACCTTCACCTTCGATTTCGAACTCGTGACCGTTAACGGAACCTTCCATACG
AACTTTGAAACGCATGAACTCTTTGATAACGTCTTCGCTACTCGCCATGG
