>Addgene plasmid #47846 | pFAB801 | depositor partial sequence | sequence record 74682 | trp L126
TTCACCATGCGTAAAGCAATCAGATACCCAGCCCGCCTAATAAGCGGGCTTTTTTTTGAACAAAATTAGA
GAATAACAATGCAAACA
